Addgene plasmid #185719: pAAV-hSyn-GFP-IRES-hSNCA (S129D)
Purpose: AAV expression of GFP and human α-Synuclein with S129D mutation from hSyn promoter
Depositing lab: Jun Ding. Depositing organization: Stanford University. Publication: Postsynaptic synucleins mediate endocannabinoid signaling. Albarran E, Sun Y, Liu Y, Raju K, Dong A, Li Y, Wang S, Sudhof TC, Ding JB. Nat Neurosci. 2023 Jun;26(6):997-1007. doi: 10.1038/s41593-023-01345-0. Epub 2023 May 29. PubMed 37248337.
Backbone
  Vector backbone: pAAV-hSyn-EGFP
  Backbone size w/o insert (bp): 4874
  Total vector size (bp): 6359
  Vector type: AAV
Growth in bacteria
  Bacterial resistance: Ampicillin, 100 μg/mL
  Growth temperature: 30°C
  Growth strain: NEB Stable
  Copy number: Low Copy
Gene/Insert
  Gene/Insert name: synuclein, alpha (alt name: SNCA)
  Species: H. sapiens (human)
  Insert size (bp): 423
  Mutation: Changed Ser 129 to Asp
  GenBank ID: NM_000345
  Entrez Gene: SNCA (a.k.a. NACP, PARK1, PARK4, PD1)
  Promoter: hSyn
  Cloning method: Restriction Enzyme; 5′ cloning site SalI (not destroyed); 3′ cloning site NheI (not destroyed)
  Sequencing primers: 5′ EGFP-C; 3′ WPRE-R
Resource information
  A portion of this plasmid was derived from a plasmid made by: Thomas C. Südhof, Stanford
Terms and licenses: Academic/Nonprofit Terms; Industry Terms: Not Available to Industry
Depositor comments: Please visit https://www.biorxiv.org/content/10.1101/2021.10.04.462870v1 for bioRxiv preprint.
How to cite: pAAV-hSyn-GFP-IRES-hSNCA (S129D) was a gift from Jun Ding (Addgene plasmid # 185719 ; http://n2t.net/addgene:185719 ; RRID:Addgene_185719)
