[The description below was written by a language model from this plasmid's Addgene catalogue record and the feature table of its GenBank file.]
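Description:
pAAV-hSyn-GFP-IRES-hSNCA (S129D) is an adeno-associated virus transfer plasmid built on the pAAV-hSyn-EGFP backbone for neuronal co-expression of a fluorescent marker and a mutant form of human α-synuclein. In bacteria it is maintained through a ColE1/pUC-type origin and selected with ampicillin via the bla gene, and an f1 phage origin is also present. The catalogue lists it as low copy despite the high-copy annotation of the origin. It also specifies a recombination-deficient host, which is typical for plasmids carrying repeat-rich AAV2 inverted terminal repeats. The two ITRs flank the expression cassette and are the only cis elements needed for replication and packaging of the cassette into AAV particles when Rep, Cap and helper functions are supplied in trans.

The cassette is bicistronic. According to the catalogue, transcription is driven by the human synapsin (hSyn) promoter, which restricts expression largely to neurons. The promoter is not annotated in the feature table but would occupy the unannotated region between the upstream ITR and the EGFP start. A Kozak-led EGFP open reading frame comes first, followed by an EMCV IRES that allows cap-independent translation of a second cistron. A second Kozak sequence downstream of the IRES marks the position of the SNCA coding sequence, which is also left unannotated and lies between SalI and NheI sites. It carries a Ser129-to-Asp substitution, commonly used as a phosphomimetic at this major α-synuclein phosphorylation site. A WPRE and the human growth hormone polyadenylation signal enhance transcript stability and 3′ end processing.

GFP therefore labels transduced neurons that express untagged S129D α-synuclein, and the associated study concerns postsynaptic synucleins in endocannabinoid signalling. The sequence record is 6345 bp, slightly shorter than the 6359 bp listed in the catalogue.
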