LOCUS       Exported 6345 bp ds-DNA circular SYN 28-JUN-2022
DEFINITION  AAV expression of GFP and human alpha-Synuclein with S129D mutation
            from hSyn promoter.
ACCESSION   .
VERSION     .
KEYWORDS    pAAV-hSyn-GFP-IRES-hSNCA (S129D)
SOURCE      synthetic DNA construct
  ORGANISM  synthetic DNA construct
REFERENCE   1 (bases 1 to 6345)
  TITLE     Postsynaptic synucleins mediate vesicular exocytosis of
            endocannabinoids
  JOURNAL   Unpublished
REFERENCE   2 (bases 1 to 6345)
  AUTHORS   .
  TITLE     Direct Submission
  JOURNAL   Exported Jun 28, 2022 from SnapGene Server 1.1.58
            http://www.snapgene.com
FEATURES             Location/Qualifiers
     source          1..6345
                     /organism="synthetic DNA construct"
                     /mol_type="other DNA"
     regulatory      593..602
                     /regulatory_class="other"
                     /note="vertebrate consensus sequence for strong initiation
                     of translation (Kozak, 1987)"
     CDS             599..1318
                     /codon_start=1
                     /product="the original enhanced GFP (Yang et al., 1996)"
                     /label=EGFP
                     /note="mammalian codon-optimized"
                     /translation="MVSKGEELFTGVVPILVELDGDVNGHKFSVSGEGEGDATYGKLTL
                     KFICTTGKLPVPWPTLVTTLTYGVQCFSRYPDHMKQHDFFKSAMPEGYVQERTIFFKDD
                     GNYKTRAEVKFEGDTLVNRIELKGIDFKEDGNILGHKLEYNYNSHNVYIMADKQKNGIK
                     VNFKIRHNIEDGSVQLADHYQQNTPIGDGPVLLPDNHYLSTQSALSKDPNEKRDHMVLL
                     EFVTAAGITLGMDELYK"
     CDS             599..1315
                     /codon_start=1
                     /product="enhanced GFP"
                     /label=EGFP
                     /translation="MVSKGEELFTGVVPILVELDGDVNGHKFSVSGEGEGDATYGKLTL
                     KFICTTGKLPVPWPTLVTTLTYGVQCFSRYPDHMKQHDFFKSAMPEGYVQERTIFFKDD
                     GNYKTRAEVKFEGDTLVNRIELKGIDFKEDGNILGHKLEYNYNSHNVYIMADKQKNGIK
                     VNFKIRHNIEDGSVQLADHYQQNTPIGDGPVLLPDNHYLSTQSALSKDPNEKRDHMVLL
                     EFVTAAGITLGMDELYK"
     primer_bind     complement(644..665)
                     /label=EGFP-N
                     /note="EGFP, reverse primer"
     primer_bind     complement(905..924)
                     /label=EXFP-R
                     /note="For distinguishing EGFP variants, reverse primer"
     primer_bind     1252..1273
                     /label=EGFP-C
                     /note="EGFP, forward primer"
     misc_feature    1447..1909
                     /label=IRES
                     /note="internal ribosome entry site (IRES) of the
                     encephalomyocarditis virus (EMCV)"
     primer_bind     complement(1503..1520)
                     /label=IRES reverse
                     /note="IRES internal ribosome entry site, reverse primer.
                     Also called pCDH-rev"
     primer_bind     1730..1749
                     /label=IRES-F
                     /note="IRES internal ribosome entry site, forward primer"
     regulatory      1944..1953
                     /regulatory_class="other"
                     /note="vertebrate consensus sequence for strong initiation
                     of translation (Kozak, 1987)"
     misc_feature    2403..2991
                     /label=WPRE
                     /note="woodchuck hepatitis virus posttranscriptional
                     regulatory element"
     primer_bind     complement(2456..2476)
                     /label=WPRE-R
                     /note="WPRE, reverse primer"
     CDS             complement(2874..2885)
                     /codon_start=1
                     /product="Factor Xa recognition and cleavage site"
                     /label=Factor Xa site
                     /translation="IEGR"
     polyA_signal    3023..3499
                     /label=hGH poly(A) signal
                     /note="human growth hormone polyadenylation signal"
     primer_bind     complement(3222..3241)
                     /label=hGH-PA-R
                     /note="Human growth hormone terminator, reverse primer"
     repeat_region   3539..3679
                     /label=AAV2 ITR
                     /note="inverted terminal repeat of adeno-associated virus
                     serotype 2"
     repeat_region   3539..3668
                     /label=AAV2 ITR
     rep_origin      3754..4209
                     /direction=RIGHT
                     /label=f1 ori
                     /note="f1 bacteriophage origin of replication; arrow
                     indicates direction of (+) strand synthesis"
     primer_bind     complement(3841..3860)
                     /label=F1ori-R
                     /note="F1 origin, reverse primer"
     primer_bind     4051..4072
                     /label=F1ori-F
                     /note="F1 origin, forward primer"
     primer_bind     complement(4226..4245)
                     /label=pRS-marker
                     /note="pRS vectors, use to sequence yeast selectable
                     marker"
     primer_bind     4345..4367
                     /label=pGEX 3'
                     /note="pGEX vectors, reverse primer"
     primer_bind     complement(4405..4423)
                     /label=pBRforEco
                     /note="pBR322 vectors, upsteam of EcoRI site, forward
                     primer"
     promoter        4491..4595
                     /gene="bla"
                     /label=AmpR promoter
     CDS             4596..5456
                     /codon_start=1
                     /gene="bla"
                     /product="beta-lactamase"
                     /label=AmpR
                     /note="confers resistance to ampicillin, carbenicillin, and
                     related antibiotics"
                     /translation="MSIQHFRVALIPFFAAFCLPVFAHPETLVKVKDAEDQLGARVGYI
                     ELDLNSGKILESFRPEERFPMMSTFKVLLCGAVLSRIDAGQEQLGRRIHYSQNDLVEYS
                     PVTEKHLTDGMTVRELCSAAITMSDNTAANLLLTTIGGPKELTAFLHNMGDHVTRLDRW
                     EPELNEAIPNDERDTTMPVAMATTLRKLLTGELLTLASRQQLIDWMEADKVAGPLLRSA
                     LPAGWFIADKSGAGERGSRGIIAALGPDGKPSRIVVIYTTGSQATMDERNRQIAEIGAS
                     LIKHW"
     primer_bind     complement(4814..4833)
                     /label=Amp-R
                     /note="Ampicillin resistance gene, reverse primer"
     rep_origin      5627..6215
                     /direction=RIGHT
                     /label=ori
                     /note="high-copy-number ColE1/pMB1/pBR322/pUC origin of
                     replication"
     primer_bind     6116..6135
                     /label=pBR322ori-F
                     /note="pBR322 origin, forward primer"
     repeat_region   6277..61
                     /label=AAV2 ITR (alternate)
                     /note="Functional equivalent of wild-type AAV2 ITR"
ORIGIN
        1 gcctcagtga gcgagcgagc gcgcagagag ggagtggcca actccatcac taggggttcc
       61 tgcggccgca cgcgttaact gcagagggcc ctgcgtatga gtgcaagtgg gttttaggac
      121 caggatgagg cggggtgggg gtgcctacct gacgaccgac cccgacccac tggacaagca
      181 cccaaccccc attccccaaa ttgcgcatcc cctatcagag agggggaggg gaaacaggat
      241 gcggcgaggc gcgtgcgcac tgccagcttc agcaccgcgg acagtgcctt cgcccccgcc
      301 tggcggcgcg cgccaccgcc gcctcagcac tgaaggcgcg ctgacgtcac tcgccggtcc
      361 cccgcaaact ccccttcccg gccaccttgg tcgcgtccgc gccgccgccg gcccagccgg
      421 accgcaccac gcgaggcgcg agataggggg gcacgggcgc gaccatctgc gctgcggcgc
      481 cggcgactca gcgctgcctc agtctgcggt gggcagcgga ggagtcgtgt cgtgcctgag
      541 agcgcgtccg gagctattag caatatgaaa cctcttaggc gcgccaccgg tcgccaccat
      601 ggtgagcaag ggcgaggagc tgttcaccgg ggtggtgccc atcctggtcg agctggacgg
      661 cgacgtaaac ggccacaagt tcagcgtgtc cggcgagggc gagggcgatg ccacctacgg
      721 caagctgacc ctgaagttca tctgcaccac cggcaagctg cccgtgccct ggcccaccct
      781 cgtgaccacc ctgacctacg gcgtgcagtg cttcagccgc taccccgacc acatgaagca
      841 gcacgacttc ttcaagtccg ccatgcccga aggctacgtc caggagcgca ccatcttctt
      901 caaggacgac ggcaactaca agacccgcgc cgaggtgaag ttcgagggcg acaccctggt
      961 gaaccgcatc gagctgaagg gcatcgactt caaggaggac ggcaacatcc tggggcacaa
     1021 gctggagtac aactacaaca gccacaacgt ctatatcatg gccgacaagc agaagaacgg
     1081 catcaaggtg aacttcaaga tccgccacaa catcgaggac ggcagcgtgc agctcgccga
     1141 ccactaccag cagaacaccc ccatcggcga cggccccgtg ctgctgcccg acaaccacta
     1201 cctgagcacc cagtccgccc tgagcaaaga ccccaacgag aagcgcgatc acatggtcct
     1261 gctggagttc gtgaccgccg ccgggatcac tctcggcatg gacgagctgt acaagtaaag
     1321 ccagtgtggt ggtacgtagg aattctccct cccccctaac gttactggcc gaagccgctt
     1381 ggaataaggc cggtgtgcgt ttgtctatat gttattttcc accatattgc cgtcttttgg
     1441 caatgtgagg gcccggaaac ctggccctgt cttcttgacg agcattccta ggggtctttc
     1501 ccctctcgcc aaaggaatgc aaggtctgtt gaatgtcgtg aaggaagcag ttcctctgga
     1561 agcttcttga agacaaacaa cgtctgtagc gaccctttgc aggcagcgga accccccacc
     1621 tggcgacagg tgcctctgcg gccaaaagcc acgtgtataa gatacacctg caaaggcggc
     1681 acaaccccag tgccacgttg tgagttggat agttgtggaa agagtcaaat ggctctcctc
     1741 aagcgtattc aacaaggggc tgaaggatgc ccagaaggta ccccattgta tgggatctga
     1801 tctggggcct cggtgcacat gctttacatg tgtttagtcg aggttaaaaa aacgtctagg
     1861 ccccccgaac cacggggacg tggttttcct ttgaaaaaca cgatgataat ggtaccgcgg
     1921 gcccgggatc ctctagagtc gacgccacca tggatgtatt catgaaagga ctttcaaagg
     1981 ccaaggaggg agttgtggct gctgctgaga aaaccaaaca gggtgtggca gaagcagcag
     2041 gaaagacaaa agagnnnnnn nnnnnnnnnn nnnnnnnnnn nnnnnnnnnn nnnnnnnnnn
     2101 nnnnnnnnnn nnnnnnnnnn nnnnnnnnnn nnnnnnnnnn nnnnnnnnnn nnnnnnnnnn
     2161 nnnnnnnnnn nnnnnnnnnn nnnnnnnnnn nnnnnnnnnn nnnnnnnnnn nnnnnnnnnn
     2221 nnnnnnnnnn nnnnnnnnnn nnnnnnttgg gcaagaatga agaaggagcc ccacaggaag
     2281 gaattctgga agatatgcct gtggatcctg acaatgaggc ttatgaaatg cctgatgagg
     2341 aagggtatca agactacgaa cctgaagcct aagctagcga attcgatatc aagcttatcg
     2401 ataatcaacc tctggattac aaaatttgtg aaagattgac tggtattctt aactatgttg
     2461 ctccttttac gctatgtgga tacgctgctt taatgccttt gtatcatgct attgcttccc
     2521 gtatggcttt cattttctcc tccttgtata aatcctggtt gctgtctctt tatgaggagt
     2581 tgtggcccgt tgtcaggcaa cgtggcgtgg tgtgcactgt gtttgctgac gcaaccccca
     2641 ctggttgggg cattgccacc acctgtcagc tcctttccgg gactttcgct ttccccctcc
     2701 ctattgccac ggcggaactc atcgccgcct gccttgcccg ctgctggaca ggggctcggc
     2761 tgttgggcac tgacaattcc gtggtgttgt cggggaaatc atcgtccttt ccttggctgc
     2821 tcgcctatgt tgccacctgg attctgcgcg ggacgtcctt ctgctacgtc ccttcggccc
     2881 tcaatccagc ggaccttcct tcccgcggcc tgctgccggc tctgcggcct cttccgcgtc
     2941 ttcgccttcg ccctcagacg agtcggatct ccctttgggc cgcctccccg catcgatacc
     3001 gagcgctgct cgagagatct acgggtggca tccctgtgac ccctccccag tgcctctcct
     3061 ggccctggaa gttgccactc cagtgcccac cagccttgtc ctaataaaat taagttgcat
     3121 cattttgtct gactaggtgt ccttctataa tattatgggg tggagggggg tggtatggag
     3181 caaggggcaa gttgggaaga caacctgtag ggcctgcggg gtctattggg aaccaagctg
     3241 gagtgcagtg gcacaatctt ggctcactgc aatctccgcc tcctgggttc aagcgattct
     3301 cctgcctcag cctcccgagt tgttgggatt ccaggcatgc atgaccaggc tcagctaatt
     3361 tttgtttttt tggtagagac ggggtttcac catattggcc aggctggtct ccaactccta
     3421 atctcaggtg atctacccac cttggcctcc caaattgctg ggattacagg cgtgaaccac
     3481 tgctcccttc cctgtccttc tgattttgta ggtaaccacg tgcggaccga gcggccgcag
     3541 gaacccctag tgatggagtt ggccactccc tctctgcgcg ctcgctcgct cactgaggcc
     3601 gggcgaccaa aggtcgcccg acgcccgggc tttgcccggg cggcctcagt gagcgagcga
     3661 gcgcgcagct gcctgcaggg gcgcctgatg cggtattttc tccttacgca tctgtgcggt
     3721 atttcacacc gcatannnnn nnnnnnnnnn nnnnnnnnnn nnnnnnnnnn nnnnnnnnnn
     3781 nnnnnnnnnn nnnnnnnnnn nnnnnnnnnn nnnnnnnnnn nnnnnnnnnn tnnnnnnnnn
     3841 nnnnnnnnnn nnnnnnnnnn nnnnnnnnnn nnnnnnncnn nnnnnnnnnn nnnnnnnnnn
     3901 nnnnnnnnnn nnnnnnnnnn nnnnnnnnnn nnnnnnnnnn nnnnnnnnnn nnnnnnnnnn
     3961 nnnnnnnnnn nnnnnnnnnn nnnnnnnnnn nnnnnnnnnn nnnnnnnnnn nnnnnnnnnc
     4021 ctttgacgtt ggagtccacg ttctttaata gtggactctt gttccaaact ggaacaacac
     4081 tcaactctat ctcgggctat tcttttgatt tataagggat tttgccgatt tcggtctatt
     4141 ggttaaaaaa tgagctgatt taacaaaaat ttaacgcgaa ttttaacaaa atattaacgt
     4201 ttacaatttt atggtgcact ctcagtacaa tctgctctga tgccgcatag ttaagccagc
     4261 cccgacaccc gccaacaccc gctgacgcgc cctgacgggc ttgtctgctc ccggcatccg
     4321 cttacagaca agctgtgacc gtctccggga gctgcatgtg tcagaggttt tcaccgtcat
     4381 caccgaaacg cgcgagacga aagggcctcg tgatacgcct atttttatag gttaatgtca
     4441 tgataataat ggtttcttag acgtcaggtg gcacttttcg gggaaatgtg cgcggaaccc
     4501 ctatttgttt atttttctaa atacattcaa atatgtatcc gctcatgaga caataaccct
     4561 gataaatgct tcaataatat tgaaaaagga agagtatgag tattcaacat ttccgtgtcg
     4621 cccttattcc cttttttgcg gcattttgcc ttcctgtttt tgctcaccca gaaacgctgg
     4681 tgaaagtaaa agatgctgaa gatcagttgg gtgcacgagt gggttacatc gaactggatc
     4741 tcaacagcgg taagatcctt gagagttttc gccccgaaga acgttttcca atgatgagca
     4801 cttttaaagt tctgctatgt ggcgcggtat tatcccgtat tgacgccggg caagagcaac
     4861 tcggtcgccg catacactat tctcagaatg acttggttga gtactcacca gtcacagaaa
     4921 agcatcttac ggatggcatg acagtaagag aattatgcag tgctgccata accatgagtg
     4981 ataacactgc ggccaactta cttctgacaa cgatcggagg accgaaggag ctaaccgctt
     5041 ttttgcacaa catgggggat catgtaactc gccttgatcg ttgggaaccg gagctgaatg
     5101 aagccatacc aaacgacgag cgtgacacca cgatgcctgt agcaatggca acaacgttgc
     5161 gcaaactatt aactggcgaa ctacttactc tagcttcccg gcaacaatta atagactgga
     5221 tggaggcgga taaagttgca ggaccacttc tgcgctcggc ccttccggct ggctggttta
     5281 ttgctgataa atctggagcc ggtgagcgtg ggtctcgcgg tatcattgca gcactggggc
     5341 cagatggtaa gccctcccgt atcgtagtta tctacacgac ggggagtcag gcaactatgg
     5401 atgaacgaaa tagacagatc gctgagatag gtgcctcact gattaagcat tggtaactgt
     5461 cagaccaagt ttactcatat atactttaga ttgatttaaa acttcatttt taatttaaaa
     5521 ggatctaggt gaagatcctt tttgataatc tcatgaccaa aatcccttaa cgtgagtttt
     5581 cgttccactg agcgtcagac cccgtagaaa agatcaaagg atcttcttga gatccttttt
     5641 ttctgcgcgt aatctgctgc ttgcaaacaa aaaaaccacc gctaccagcg gtggtttgtt
     5701 tgccggatca agagctacca actctttttc cgaaggtaac tggcttcagc agagcgcaga
     5761 taccaaatac tgttcttcta gtgtagccgt agttaggcca ccacttcaag aactctgtag
     5821 caccgcctac atacctcgct ctgctaatcc tgttaccagt ggctgctgcc agtggcgata
     5881 agtcgtgtct taccgggttg gactcaagac gatagttacc ggataaggcg cagcggtcgg
     5941 gctgaacggg gggttcgtgc acacagccca gcttggagcg aacgacctac accgaactga
     6001 gatacctaca gcgtgagcta tgagaaagcg ccacgcttcc cgaagggaga aaggcggaca
     6061 ggtatccggt aagcggcagg gtcggaacag gagagcgcac gagggagctt ccagggggaa
     6121 acgcctggta tctttatagt cctgtcgggt ttcgccacct ctgacttgag cgtcgatttt
     6181 tgtgatgctc gtcagggggg cggagcctat ggaaaaacgc cagcaacgcg gcctttttac
     6241 ggttcctggc cttttgctgg ccttttgctc acatgtcctg caggcagctg cgcgctcgct
     6301 cgctcactga ggccgcccgg gcgtcgggcg acctttggtc gcccg
//
